>Addgene plasmid #40650 | phage-ubc-nls-ha-tdPCP-gfp | depositor full sequence | sequence record 52979 | phage-ubc-nls-ha-tdPCP-gfp sequence 7805 bps
TGGAAGGGCTAATTCACTCCCAAAGAAGACAAGATATCCTTGATCTGTGGATCTACCACACACAAGGCTA
CTTCCCTGATTAGCAGAACTACACACCAGGGCCAGGGGTCAGATATCCACTGACCTTTGGATGGTGCTAC
AAGCTAGTACCAGTTGAGCCAGATAAGGTAGAAGAGGCCAATAAAGGAGAGAACACCAGCTTGTTACACC
CTGTGAGCCTGCATGGGATGGATGACCCGGAGAGAGAAGTGTTAGAGTGGAGGTTTGACAGCCGCCTAGC
ATTTCATCACGTGGCCCGAGAGCTGCATCCGGAGTACTTCAAGAACTGCTGATATCGAGCTTGCTACAAG
GGACTTTCCGCTGGGGACTTTCCAGGGAGGCGTGGCCTGGGCGGGACTGGGGAGTGGCGAGCCCTCAGAT
CCTGCATATAAGCAGCTGCTTTTTGCCTGTACTGGGTCTCTCTGGTTAGACCAGATCTGAGCCTGGGAGC
TCTCTGGCTAACTAGGGAACCCACTGCTTAAGCCTCAATAAAGCTTGCCTTGAGTGCTTCAAGTAGTGTG
TGCCCGTCTGTTGTGTGACTCTGGTAACTAGAGATCCCTCAGACCCTTTTAGTCAGTGTGGAAAATCTCT
AGCAGTGGCGCCCGAACAGGGACTTGAAAGCGAAAGGGAAACCAGAGGAGCTCTCTCGACGCAGGACTCG
GCTTGCTGAAGCGCGCACGGCAAGAGGCGAGGGGCGGCGACTGGTGAGTACGCCAAAAATTTTGACTAGC
GGAGGCTAGAAGGAGAGAGATGGGTGCGAGAGCGTCAGTATTAAGCGGGGGAGAATTAGATCGCGATGGG
AAAAAATTCGGTTAAGGCCAGGGGGAAAGAAAAAATATAAATTAAAACATATAGTATGGGCAAGCAGGGA
GCTAGAACGATTCGCAGTTAATCCTGGCCTGTTAGAAACATCAGAAGGCTGTAGACAAATACTGGGACAG
CTACAACCATCCCTTCAGACAGGATCAGAAGAACTTAGATCATTATATAATACAGTAGCAACCCTCTATT
GTGTGCATCAAAGGATAGAGATAAAAGACACCAAGGAAGCTTTAGACAAGATAGAGGAAGAGCAAAACAA
AAGTAAGACCACCGCACAGCAAGCGGCCGGCCGCTGATCTTCAGACCTGGAGGAGGAGATATGAGGGACA
ATTGGAGAAGTGAATTATATAAATATAAAGTAGTAAAAATTGAACCATTAGGAGTAGCACCCACCAAGGC
AAAGAGAAGAGTGGTGCAGAGAGAAAAAAGAGCAGTGGGAATAGGAGCTTTGTTCCTTGGGTTCTTGGGA
GCAGCAGGAAGCACTATGGGCGCAGCGTCAATGACGCTGACGGTACAGGCCAGACAATTATTGTCTGGTA
TAGTGCAGCAGCAGAACAATTTGCTGAGGGCTATTGAGGCGCAACAGCATCTGTTGCAACTCACAGTCTG
GGGCATCAAGCAGCTCCAGGCAAGAATCCTGGCTGTGGAAAGATACCTAAAGGATCAACAGCTCCTGGGG
ATTTGGGGTTGCTCTGGAAAACTCATTTGCACCACTGCTGTGCCTTGGAATGCTAGTTGGAGTAATAAAT
CTCTGGAACAGATTTGGAATCACACGACCTGGATGGAGTGGGACAGAGAAATTAACAATTACACAAGCTT
AATACACTCCTTAATTGAAGAATCGCAAAACCAGCAAGAAAAGAATGAACAAGAATTATTGGAATTAGAT
AAATGGGCAAGTTTGTGGAATTGGTTTAACATAACAAATTGGCTGTGGTATATAAAATTATTCATAATGA
TAGTAGGAGGCTTGGTAGGTTTAAGAATAGTTTTTGCTGTACTTTCTATAGTGAATAGAGTTAGGCAGGG
ATATTCACCATTATCGTTTCAGACCCACCTCCCAACCCCGAGGGGACCCGACAGGCCCGAAGGAATAGAA
GAAGAAGGTGGAGAGAGAGACAGAGACAGATCCATTCGATTAGTGAACGGATCTCGACGGTATCGCCGAA
TTCACAAATGGCAGTATTCATCCACAATTTTAAAAGAAAAGGGGGGATTGGGGGGTACAGTGCAGGGGAA
AGAATAGTAGACATAATAGCAACAGACATACAAACTAAAGAATTACAAAAACAAATTACAAAAATTCAAA
ATTTTCGGGTTTATTACAGGGACAGCAGAGATCCAGTTTGGACTAGTGGCCTCCGCGCCGGGTTTTGGCG
CCTCCCGCGGGCGCCCCCCTCCTCACGGCGAGCGCTGCCACGTCAGACGAAGGGCGCAGCGAGCGTCCTG
ATCCTTCCGCCCGGACGCTCAGGACAGCGGCCCGCTGCTCATAAGACTCGGCCTTAGAACCCCAGTATCA
GCAGAAGGACATTTTAGGACGGGACTTGGGTGACTCTAGGGCACTGGTTTTCTTTCCAGAGAGCGGAACA
GGCGAGGAAAAGTAGTCCCTTCTCGGCGATTCTGCGGAGGGATCTCCGTGGGGCGGTGAACGCCGATGAT
TATATAAGGACGCGCCGGGTGTGGCACAGCTAGTTCCGTCGCAGCCGGGATTTGGGTCGCGGTTCTTGTT
TGTGGATCGCTGTGATCGTCACTTGGCGGCCGCCATGGGCCCAAAAAAGAAAAGAAAAGTTGGCTACCCC
TACGACGTGCCCGACTACGCCATCGAAGGCCGCCATATGCTAGCCTCCAAAACCATCGTTCTTTCGGTCG
GCGAGGCTACTCGCACTCTGACTGAGATCCAGTCCACCGCAGACCGTCAGATCTTCGAAGAGAAGGTCGG
GCCTCTGGTGGGTCGGCTGCGCCTCACGGCTTCGCTCCGTCAAAACGGAGCCAAGACCGCGTATCGCGTC
AACCTAAAACTGGATCAGGCGGACGTCGTTGATTCCGGACTTCCGAAAGTGCGCTACACTCAGGTATGGT
CGCACGACGTGACAATCGTTGCGAATAGCACCGAGGCCTCGCGCAAATCGTTGTACGATTTGACCAAGTC
CCTCGTCGCGACCTCGCAGGTCGAAGATCTTGTCGTCAACCTTGTGCCGCTGGGCCGTGCGGATCCGCTA
GCCTCCAAAACCATCGTTCTTTCGGTCGGCGAGGCTACTCGCACTCTGACTGAGATCCAGTCCACCGCAG
ACCGTCAGATCTTCGAAGAGAAGGTCGGGCCTCTGGTGGGTCGGCTGCGCCTCACGGCTTCGCTCCGTCA
AAACGGAGCCAAGACCGCGTATCGCGTCAACCTAAAACTGGATCAGGCGGACGTCGTTGATTCCGGACTT
CCGAAAGTGCGCTACACTCAGGTATGGTCGCACGACGTGACAATCGTTGCGAATAGCACCGAGGCCTCGC
GCAAATCGTTGTACGATTTGACCAAGTCCCTCGTCGCGACCTCGCAGGTCGAAGATCTTGTCGTCAACCT
TGTGCCGCTGGGCCGTCCACCGGTCGCCACCATGGTGAGCAAGGGCGAGGAGCTGTTCACCGGGGTGGTG
CCCATCCTGGTCGAGCTGGACGGCGACGTAAACGGCCACAAGTTCAGCGTGTCCGGCGAGGGCGAGGGCG
ATGCCACCTACGGCAAGCTGACCCTGAAGTTCATCTGCACCACCGGCAAGCTGCCCGTGCCCTGGCCCAC
CCTCGTGACCACCCTGACCTACGGCGTGCAGTGCTTCAGCCGCTACCCCGACCACATGAAGCAGCACGAC
TTCTTCAAGTCCGCCATGCCCGAAGGCTACGTCCAGGAGCGCACCATCTTCTTCAAGGACGACGGCAACT
ACAAGACCCGCGCCGAGGTGAAGTTCGAGGGCGACACCCTGGTGAACCGCATCGAGCTGAAGGGCATCGA
CTTCAAGGAGGACGGCAACATCCTGGGGCACAAGCTGGAGTACAACTACAACAGCCACAACGTCTATATC
ATGGCCGACAAGCAGAAGAACGGCATCAAGGTGAACTTCAAGATCCGCCACAACATCGAGGACGGCAGCG
TGCAGCTCGCCGACCACTACCAGCAGAACACCCCCATCGGCGACGGCCCCGTGCTGCTGCCCGACAACCA
CTACCTGAGCACCCAGTCCGCCCTGAGCAAAGACCCCAACGAGAAGCGCGATCACATGGTCCTGCTGGAG
TTCGTGACCGCCGCCGGGATCACTCTCGGCATGGACGAGCTGTACAAGTAAATCGATAGATCCTAATCAA
CCTCTGGATTACAAAATTTGTGAAAGATTGACTGGTATTCTTAACTATGTTGCTCCTTTTACGCTATGTG
GATACGCTGCTTTAATGCCTTTGTATCATGCTATTGCTTCCCGTATGGCTTTCATTTTCTCCTCCTTGTA
TAAATCCTGGTTGCTGTCTCTTTATGAGGAGTTGTGGCCCGTTGTCAGGCAACGTGGCGTGGTGTGCACT
GTGTTTGCTGACGCAACCCCCACTGGTTGGGGCATTGCCACCACCTGTCAGCTCCTTTCCGGGACTTTCG
CTTTCCCCCTCCCTATTGCCACGGCGGAACTCATCGCCGCCTGCCTTGCCCGCTGCTGGACAGGGGCTCG
GCTGTTGGGCACTGACAATTCCGTGGTGTTGTCGGGGAAATCATCGTCCTTTCCTTGGCTGCTCGCCTGT
GTTGCCACCTGGATTCTGCGCGGGACGTCCTTCTGCTACGTCCCTTCGGCCCTCAATCCAGCGGACCTTC
CTTCCCGCGGCCTGCTGCCGGCTCTGCGGCCTCTTCCGCGTCTTCGCCTTCGCCCTCAGACGAGTCGGAT
CTCCCTTTGGGCCGCCTCCCCGCCTGAGATCCTTTAAGACCAATGACTTACAAGGCAGCTGTAGATCTTA
GCCACTTTTTAAAAGAAAAGGGGGGACTGGAAGGGCTAATTCACTCCCAACGAAGACAAGATCTGCTTTT
TGCTTGTACTGGGTCTCTCTGGTTAGACCAGATCTGAGCCTGGGAGCTCTCTGGCTAACTAGGGAACCCA
CTGCTTAAGCCTCAATAAAGCTTGCCTTGAGTGCTTCAAGTAGTGTGTGCCCGTCTGTTGTGTGACTCTG
GTAACTAGAGATCCCTCAGACCCTTTTAGTCAGTGTGGAAAATCTCTAGCAGTAGTAGTTCATGTCATCT
TATTATTCAGTATTTATAACTTGCAAAGAAATGAATATCAGAGAGTGAGAGGCCCGGGTTAATTAAGGAA
AGGGCTAGATCATTCTTGAAGACGAAAGGGCCTCGTGATACGCCTATTTTTATAGGTTAATGTCATGATA
ATAATGGTTTCTTAGACGTCAGGTGGCACTTTTCGGGGAAATGTGCGCGGAACCCCTATTTGTTTATTTT
TCTAAATACATTCAAATATGTATCCGCTCATGAGACAATAACCCTGATAAATGCTTCAATAATATTGAAA
AAGGAAGAGTATGAGTATTCAACATTTCCGTGTCGCCCTTATTCCCTTTTTTGCGGCATTTTGCCTTCCT
GTTTTTGCTCACCCAGAAACGCTGGTGAAAGTAAAAGATGCTGAAGATCAGTTGGGTGCACGAGTGGGTT
ACATCGAACTGGATCTCAACAGCGGTAAGATCCTTGAGAGTTTTCGCCCCGAAGAACGTTTTCCAATGAT
GAGCACTTTTAAAGTTCTGCTATGTGGCGCGGTATTATCCCGTGTTGACGCCGGGCAAGAGCAACTCGGT
CGCCGCATACACTATTCTCAGAATGACTTGGTTGAGTACTCACCAGTCACAGAAAAGCATCTTACGGATG
GCATGACAGTAAGAGAATTATGCAGTGCTGCCATAACCATGAGTGATAACACTGCGGCCAACTTACTTCT
GACAACGATCGGAGGACCGAAGGAGCTAACCGCTTTTTTGCACAACATGGGGGATCATGTAACTCGCCTT
GATCGTTGGGAACCGGAGCTGAATGAAGCCATACCAAACGACGAGCGTGACACCACGATGCCTGTAGCAA
TGGCAACAACGTTGCGCAAACTATTAACTGGCGAACTACTTACTCTAGCTTCCCGGCAACAATTAATAGA
CTGGATGGAGGCGGATAAAGTTGCAGGACCACTTCTGCGCTCGGCCCTTCCGGCTGGCTGGTTTATTGCT
GATAAATCTGGAGCCGGTGAGCGTGGGTCTCGCGGTATCATTGCAGCACTGGGGCCAGATGGTAAGCCCT
CCCGTATCGTAGTTATCTACACGACGGGGAGTCAGGCAACTATGGATGAACGAAATAGACAGATCGCTGA
GATAGGTGCCTCACTGATTAAGCATTGGTAACTGTCAGACCAAGTTTACTCATATATACTTTAGATTGAT
TTAAAACTTCATTTTTAATTTAAAAGGATCTAGGTGAAGATCCTTTTTGATAATCTCATGACCAAAATCC
CTTAACGTGAGTTTTCGTTCCACTGAGCGTCAGACCCCGTAGAAAAGATCAAAGGATCTTCTTGAGATCC
TTTTTTTCTGCGCGTAATCTGCTGCTTGCAAACAAAAAAACCACCGCTACCAGCGGTGGTTTGTTTGCCG
GATCAAGAGCTACCAACTCTTTTTCCGAAGGTAACTGGCTTCAGCAGAGCGCAGATACCAAATACTGTTC
TTCTAGTGTAGCCGTAGTTAGGCCACCACTTCAAGAACTCTGTAGCACCGCCTACATACCTCGCTCTGCT
AATCCTGTTACCAGTGGCTGCTGCCAGTGGCGATAAGTCGTGTCTTACCGGGTTGGACTCAAGACGATAG
TTACCGGATAAGGCGCAGCGGTCGGGCTGAACGGGGGGTTCGTGCACACAGCCCAGCTTGGAGCGAACGA
CCTACACCGAACTGAGATACCTACAGCGTGAGCTATGAGAAAGCGCCACGCTTCCCGAAGGGAGAAAGGC
GGACAGGTATCCGGTAAGCGGCAGGGTCGGAACAGGAGAGCGCACGAGGGAGCTTCCAGGGGGAAACGCC
TGGTATCTTTATAGTCCTGTCGGGTTTCGCCACCTCTGACTTGAGCGTCGATTTTTGTGATGCTCGTCAG
GGGGGCGGAGCCTATGGAAAAACGCCAGCAACGCGGCCTTTTTACGGTTCCTGGCCTTTTGCTGGCCTTT
TGCTCACATGTTCTTTCCTGCGTTATCCCCTGATTCTGTGGATAACCGTATTACCGCCTTTGAGTGAGCT
GATACCGCTCGCCGCAGCCGAACGACCGAGCGCAGCGAGTCAGTGAGCGAGGAAGCGGAAGAGCGCCCAA
TACGCAAACCGCCTCTCCCCGCGCGTTGGCCGATTCATTAATGCAGCAAGCTCATGGCTGACTAATTTTT
TTTATTTATGCAGAGGCCGAGGCCGCCTCGGCCTCTGAGCTATTCCAGAAGTAGTGAGGAGGCTTTTTTG
GAGGCCTAGGCTTTTGCAAAAAGCTCCCCGTGGCACGACAGGTTTCCCGACTGGAAAGCGGGCAGTGAGC
GCAACGCAATTAATGTGAGTTAGCTCACTCATTAGGCACCCCAGGCTTTACACTTTATGCTTCCGGCTCG
TATGTTGTGTGGAATTGTGAGCGGATAACAATTTCACACAGGAAACAGCTATGACATGATTACGAATTTC
ACAAATAAAGCATTTTTTTCACTGCATTCTAGTTGTGGTTTGTCCAAACTCATCAATGTATCTTATCATG
TCTGGATCAACTGGATAACTCAAGCTAACCAAAATCATCCCAAACTTCCCACCCCATACCCTATTACCAC
TGCCAATTACCTGTGGTTTCATTTACTCTAAACCTGTGATTCCTCTGAATTATTTTCATTTTAAAGAAAT
TGTATTTGTTAAATATGTACTACAAACTTAGTAGT
Features (pLannotate 1.2.2; 23 found; start..end, strand, type, name):
    377..634     +  LTR            5' LTR (truncated): truncated 5' long terminal repeat (LTR) from HIV-1
    681..806     +  misc_feature   HIV-1 Ψ: packaging signal of human immunodeficiency virus type 1
    790..1128    +  CDS            HIV-1 gag (fragment): gag protein from human immunodeficiency virus 1; gag
   1303..1536    +  misc_feature   RRE: The Rev response element (RRE) of HIV-1 allows for Rev-dependent mRNA export from the nucleus to the cytoplasm.
   1913..2013    +  CDS            Rev (fragment): human immunodeficiency virus 1 (HIV-1) Rev protein; rev; enhances nuclear export of unspliced and incompletely spliced viral mRNAs
   2058..2175    +  misc_feature   cPPT/CTS: central polypurine tract and central termination sequence of HIV-1
   2218..2616    +  promoter       UbC promoter: human ubiquitin C promoter
   3084..3446    +  CDS            COAT_BPPP7: Experimental evidence at protein level: Swiss-Prot protein existence level 1. Forms the phage shell; binds to the phage RNA. From Pseudomonas phage PP7 (Bacteriophage PP7).
   3462..4181    +  CDS            EGFP: the original enhanced GFP (Yang et al., 1996) mammalian codon-optimized
   4195..4783    +  misc_feature   WPRE: woodchuck hepatitis virus posttranscriptional regulatory element
   4791..4856    +  CDS            nef (fragment): NEF_HV1Z2 - Experimental evidence at protein level: Swiss-Prot protein existence level 1. Extracellular Nef protein targets CD4(+) T-lymphocytes for apoptosis by interacting with CXCR4 surface receptors. From Human immunodeficiency virus type 1 group M subtype D (isolate Z2/CDC-Z34) (HIV-1).
   4858..5091    +  LTR            3' LTR (ΔU3): self-inactivating 3' long terminal repeat (LTR) from HIV-1
   5296..5400    +  promoter       AmpR promoter: bla
   5401..6261    +  CDS            AmpR: β-lactamase; bla; confers resistance to ampicillin, carbenicillin, and related antibiotics
   6432..7020    +  rep_origin     ori: high-copy-number ColE1/pMB1/pBR322/pUC origin of replication
   7203..7257    +  CDS            lacI (fragment): lac repressor; lacI; The lac repressor binds to the lac operator to inhibit transcription in E. coli. This inhibition can be relieved by adding lactose or isopropyl-β-D-thiogalactopyranoside (IPTG).
   7263..7356    +  rep_origin     SV40 ori (fragment): SV40 origin of replication
   7381..7418    +  CDS            lacI (fragment): lac repressor; lacI; The lac repressor binds to the lac operator to inhibit transcription in E. coli. This inhibition can be relieved by adding lactose or isopropyl-β-D-thiogalactopyranoside (IPTG).
   7431..7452    +  protein_bind   CAP binding site: CAP binding activates transcription in the presence of cAMP. E. coli catabolite activator protein
   7467..7497    +  promoter       lac promoter: promoter for the E. coli lac operon
   7505..7521    +  protein_bind   lac operator: The lac repressor binds to the lac operator to inhibit transcription in E. coli. This inhibition can be relieved by adding lactose or isopropyl-β-D-thiogalactopyranoside (IPTG). lac repressor encoded by lacI
   7555..7638    +  polyA_signal   SV40 poly(A) signal (fragment): SV40 polyadenylation signal
   7805..329     +  CDS            nef (fragment) (across the origin): NEF_HV1BR - Experimental evidence at protein level: Swiss-Prot protein existence level 1. Extracellular Nef protein targets CD4(+) T-lymphocytes for apoptosis by interacting with CXCR4 surface receptors (PubMed:14990729). From Human immunodeficiency virus type 1 group M subtype B (isolate BRU/LAI) (HIV-1).
