[The description below was written by a language model from this plasmid's Addgene catalogue record and pLannotate feature annotations shown in this document.]
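Description:
phage-ubc-nls-ha-tdPCP-gfp is a lentiviral mammalian expression plasmid built on a modified pHAGE-UBC-RIG backbone; the record refers to the associated publication for the details of the modifications. It is propagated in E. coli through a high-copy ColE1/pUC-type origin and selected with ampicillin via the β-lactamase gene. The HIV-1-derived transfer cassette contains a truncated 5' LTR, the Ψ packaging signal with an adjoining gag fragment, the Rev response element for Rev-dependent nuclear export of the genomic RNA, the cPPT/CTS element, a WPRE downstream of the coding region to enhance transcript expression, and a ΔU3 self-inactivating 3' LTR. Small fragments of nef, rev, lac and SV40 sequences are annotated as backbone remnants.

The payload is driven by the human ubiquitin C promoter and encodes a synthetic tandem dimer of the PP7 bacteriophage coat protein (tdPCP), carrying an N-terminal nuclear localization signal and HA epitope tag and fused at its C terminus to EGFP. The automated annotation marks only one PP7 coat protein copy directly upstream of EGFP, and the NLS and HA are not annotated. However, an unannotated stretch lies between the promoter and that copy, which is consistent with the catalogue's description of two copies joined by a short linker. PCP binds PP7 RNA hairpins, so the fluorescent fusion labels transcripts engineered to carry PP7 binding sites. Linking the two coat protein units into one polypeptide provides a preformed dimer for hairpin binding. The NLS directs the fusion protein to the nucleus. The associated publication used it for quantitative imaging of single mRNAs in living cells by fluorescence fluctuation spectroscopy, and lentiviral delivery allows stable expression in target cells.
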