Addgene plasmid #40650: phage-ubc-nls-ha-tdPCP-gfp
Depositing lab: Robert Singer. Depositing organization: Albert Einstein College of Medicine. Publication: Fluorescence fluctuation spectroscopy enables quantitative imaging of single mRNAs in living cells. Wu B, Chao JA, Singer RH. Biophys J. 2012 Jun 20;102(12):2936-44. Epub 2012 Jun 19. 10.1016/j.bpj.2012.05.017 PubMed 22735544.
Backbone
  Vector backbone: pHAGE-UBC-RIG (modified)
  Modifications to backbone: see associated publication
  Vector type: Mammalian Expression, Lentiviral
Growth in bacteria
  Bacterial resistance: Ampicillin, 100 μg/mL
  Growth temperature: 37°C
  Growth strain: NEB Stable
  Copy number: Unknown
Gene/Insert
  Gene/Insert name: tdPCP-gfp (alt name: tandem dimer PP7 bacteriophage coat protein (PCP))
  Species: Synthetic
  Insert size (bp): 1557
  Promoter: human ubiquitin C (UBC)
  Tag / fusion protein: NLS (N terminal on backbone); HA (N terminal on backbone); EGFP (C terminal on backbone)
  Cloning method: Restriction Enzyme; 5′ cloning site unknown (unknown if destroyed); 3′ cloning site unknown (unknown if destroyed)
  Sequencing primers: 5′ FUGW (5'-ATTACAGGGACAGCAGAGATCC-3'); 3′ WPRE-R (5'CATAGCGTAAAAGGAGCAACA-3')
Terms and licenses: Academic/Nonprofit Terms; Industry Terms: Not Available to Industry
Depositor comments: The linker region between the two PCPs is CGTGCGGATCCGCTAGCCTCC
How to cite: phage-ubc-nls-ha-tdPCP-gfp was a gift from Robert Singer (Addgene plasmid # 40650 ; http://n2t.net/addgene:40650 ; RRID:Addgene_40650)
