>Addgene plasmid #40650 | phage-ubc-nls-ha-tdPCP-gfp | addgene partial sequence | sequence record 53855 | FUGW-Fwd 5'-ATTACAGGGACAGCAGAGATCC-3'
TTTTGGCGCCTCCCGCGGGCGCCCCCCTCCTCACGGCGAGCGCTGCCACGTCAGACGAAGGGCGCAGCGA
GCGTCCTGATCCTTCCGCCCGGACGCTCAGGACAGCGGCCCGCTGCTCATAAGACTCGGCCTTAGAACCC
CAGTATCAGCAGAAGGACATTTTAGGACGGGACTTGGGTGACTCTAGGGCACTGGTTTTCTTTCCAGAGA
GCGGAACAGGCGAGGAAAAGTAGTCCCTTCTCGGCGATTCTGCGGAGGGATCTCCGTGGGGCGGTGAACG
CCGATGATTATATAAGGACGCGCCGGGTGTGGCACAGCTAGTTCCGTCGCAGCCGGGATTTGGGTCGCGG
TTCTTGTTTGTGGATCGCTGTGATCGTCACTTGGCGGCCGCCATGGGCCCAAAAAAGAAAAGAAAAGTTG
GCTACCCCTACGACGTGCCCGACTACGCCATCGAAGGCCGCCATATGCTAGCCTCCAAAACCATCGTTCT
TTCGGTCGGCGAGGCTACTCGCACTCTGACTGAGATCCAGTCCACCGCAGACCGTCAGATCTTCGAAGAG
AAGGTCGGGCCTCTGGTGGGTCGGCTGCGCCTCACGGCTTCGCTCCGTCAAAACGGAGCCAAGACCGCGT
ATCGCGTCAACCTAAAACTGGATCAGGCGGACGTCGTTGATTCCGGACTTCCGAAAGTGCGCTACACTCA
GGTATGGTCGCACGACGTGACAATCGTTGCGAATAGCACCGAGGCCTCGCGCAAATCGTTGTACGATTTG
ACCAAGTCCCTCGTCGCGACCTCGCAGGTCGAAGATCTTGTCGTCAACCTTGTGCCGCTGGGCCGTGCGG
ATCCGCTAGCCTCCAAAACCATCGTTCTTTCGGTCGGCGAGGCTACTCGCACTCTGACTGAGATCCAGTC
CACCGCAGACCGTCAGATCTTC
