>Addgene plasmid #40650 | phage-ubc-nls-ha-tdPCP-gfp | addgene partial sequence | sequence record 54363 | EGFP_N
ACCATGGTGGCGACCGGTGGACGGCCCAGCGGCACAAGGTTGACGACAAGATCTTCGACCTGCGAGGTCG
CGACGAGGGACTTGGTCAAATCGTACAACGATTTGCGCGAGGCCTCGGTGCTATTCGCAACGATTGTCAC
GTCGTGCGACCATACCTGAGTGTAGCGCACTTTCGGAAGTCCGGAATCAACGACGTCCGCCTGATCCAGT
TTTAGGTTGACGCGATACGCGGTCTTGGCTCCGTTTTGACGGAGCGAAGCCGTGAGGCGCAGCCGACCCA
CCAGAGGCCCGACCTTCTCTTCGAAGATCTGACGGTCTGCGGTGGACTGGATCTCAGTCAGAGTGCGAGT
AGCCTCGCCGACCGAAAGAACGATGGTTTTGGAGGCTAGCGGATCCGCACGGCCCAGCGGCACAAGGTTG
ACGACAAGATCTTCGACCTGCGAGGTCGCGACGAGGGACTTGGTCAAATCGTACAACGATTTGCGCGAGG
CCTCGGTGCTATTCGCAACGATTGTCACGTCGTGCGACCATACCTGAGTGTAGCGCACTTTCGGAAGTCC
GGAATCAACGACGTCCGCCTGATCCAGTTTTAGGTTGACGCGATACGCGGTCTTGGCTCCGTTTTGACGG
AGCGAAGCCGTGAGGCGCAGCCGACCCACCAGAGGCCCGACCTTCTCTTCGAAGATCTGACGGTCTGCGG
TGGACTGGATCTCAGTCAGAGTGCGAGTAGCCTCGCCGACCGAAAGAACGATGGTTTTGGAGGCTAGCAT
ATGGCGGCCTTCGATGGCGTAGTCGGGCACGTCGTAGGGGTAGCCAACTTTTCTTTTCTTTTTTGGG
