>Addgene plasmid #40650 | phage-ubc-nls-ha-tdPCP-gfp | addgene partial sequence | sequence record 128656 | WPRE-R 5'-CATAGCGTAAAAGGAGCAACA-3'
AATTTTGTAATCCAGAGGTTGATTAGGATCTATCGATTTACTTGTACAGCTCGTCCATGCCGAGAGTGAT
CCCGGCGGCGGTCACGAACTCCAGCAGGACCATGTGATCGCGCTTCTCGTTGGGGTCTTTGCTCAGGGCG
GACTGGGTGCTCAGGTAGTGGTTGTCGGGCAGCAGCACGGGGCCGTCGCCGATGGGGGTGTTCTGCTGGT
AGTGGTCGGCGAGCTGCACGCTGCCGTCCTCGATGTTGTGGCGGATCTTGAAGTTCACCTTGATGCCGTT
CTTCTGCTTGTCGGCCATGATATAGACGTTGTGGCTGTTGTAGTTGTACTCCAGCTTGTGCCCCAGGATG
TTGCCGTCCTCCTTGAAGTCGATGCCCTTCAGCTCGATGCGGTTCACCAGGGTGTCGCCCTCGAACTTCA
CCTCGGCGCGGGTCTTGTAGTTGCCGTCGTCCTTGAAGAAGATGGTGCGCTCCTGGACGTAGCCTTCGGG
CATGGCGGACTTGAAGAAGTCGTGCTGCTTCATGTGGTCGGGGTAGCGGCTGAAGCACTGCACGCCGTAG
GTCAGGGTGGTCACGAGGGTGGGCCAGGGCACGGGCAGCTTGCCGGTGGTGCAGATGAACTTCAGGGTCA
GCTTGCCGTAGGTGGCATCGCCCTCGCCCTCGCCGGACACGCTGAACTTGTGGCCGTTTA
